Addgene plasmid #61221: pLenti-PGK-Blast-FLAG-hDIXDC1 S592A
Purpose: Lentivirus expressing long isoform of human DIXDC1
Depositing lab: Reuben Shaw. Depositing organization: Salk Institute for Biological Studies. Publication: An AMPK-independent signaling pathway downstream of the LKB1 tumor suppressor controls Snail1 and metastatic potential. Goodwin JM, Svensson RU, Lou HJ, Winslow MM, Turk BE, Shaw RJ. Mol Cell. 2014 Aug 7;55(3):436-50. doi: 10.1016/j.molcel.2014.06.021. Epub 2014 Jul 17. PubMed 25042806.
Backbone
  Vector backbone: pLenti-PGK-BLAST
  Backbone size w/o insert (bp): 9313
  Total vector size (bp): 9000
  Vector type: Lentiviral
  Selectable markers: Blasticidin
Growth in bacteria
  Bacterial resistance: Ampicillin, 100 μg/mL
  Growth temperature: 30°C
  Growth strain: Stbl3
  Copy number: High Copy
Gene/Insert
  Gene/Insert name: human DIXDC1 (alt name: Ccd1)
  Species: H. sapiens (human)
  Insert size (bp): 1900
  Mutation: Changed Serine 592 to Alanine
  GenBank ID: NM_001037954.3
  Entrez Gene: DIXDC1 (a.k.a. CCD1)
  Promoter: PGK
  Tag / fusion protein: FLAG (N terminal on insert)
  Cloning method: Gateway Cloning
  Sequencing primers: 5′ PGK-FOR
Terms and licenses: Academic/Nonprofit Terms; Industry Terms: Not Available to Industry
How to cite: pLenti-PGK-Blast-FLAG-hDIXDC1 S592A was a gift from Reuben Shaw (Addgene plasmid # 61221 ; http://n2t.net/addgene:61221 ; RRID:Addgene_61221)
