[The description below was written by a language model from this plasmid's Addgene catalogue record.]
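Description:
pLenti-PGK-Blast-FLAG-hDIXDC1 S592A is a lentiviral expression plasmid built on the pLenti-PGK-BLAST backbone and used to produce lentivirus that delivers the long isoform of human DIXDC1 (also known as Ccd1) into mammalian cells. In bacteria it is maintained as a high-copy plasmid under ampicillin selection, and it is propagated in a recombination-deficient strain, as is customary for lentiviral vectors whose repeated LTR sequences are prone to rearrangement. Transduced mammalian cells can be selected with blasticidin. No feature table accompanies the record, so the specific viral elements, the origin of replication and the promoter driving the blasticidin marker are not stated.

The payload is an approximately 1.9 kb human DIXDC1 coding sequence carrying an N-terminal FLAG epitope tag, inserted by Gateway recombination cloning and expressed from the PGK promoter, a constitutive promoter that gives moderate expression in a broad range of mammalian cell types. The insert bears a point mutation changing serine 592 to alanine, a substitution that removes the hydroxyl-bearing residue and is conventionally used to create a non-phosphorylatable version of a protein at that site. The FLAG tag allows detection or immunoprecipitation of the exogenous protein. The associated study concerns an AMPK-independent signalling pathway downstream of the LKB1 tumour suppressor that controls Snail1 and metastatic potential, so this construct is presumably used for stable expression of the mutant alongside wild-type DIXDC1 to test the importance of that residue. The catalogue sizes are inconsistent: the listed total size is smaller than the stated backbone without insert, so these figures should be treated as approximate.
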