>Addgene plasmid #61221 | pLenti-PGK-Blast-FLAG-hDIXDC1 S592A | addgene partial sequence | sequence record 103043 | hPGK-F 5'-GTGTTCCGCATTCTGCAAG-3'
TGACCGAATCACCGACCTCTCTCCCCAGGGGGATCCACCGGTTCGTCGACTAGTCCAGTGTGGTGGAATT
CTGCAGATATCAACAAGTTTGTACAAAAAAGCAGGCTCCACCATGGATTACAAGGACGATGACGACAAAC
TCGGATCCATGGGAACCAATTCAGTAGACATGCTAGCCTGCCTGACCCGAGGGAACTTACTGGACGTCCT
GCAGGAGGGCTTCAATGAGCAACAGCTGCAGGCCTATGTGGCCTGGGTGAATGCACAGCTGAAGAAGAGG
CCAGCAGTGAAGCCTGTGCAGGACCTGCGACAAGATCTCCGGGATGGGGTGATCCTGGCATATCTCATCG
AGATTGTTGCAGGAGAAAAGCTGAGTGGGGTACAGCTGAGTCCCGGTAACCAACAGGAGATGAAGAATAA
TGTGGAGAAAGTGC
