>Addgene plasmid #61221 | pLenti-PGK-Blast-FLAG-hDIXDC1 S592A | addgene partial sequence | sequence record 103108 | WPRE-R 5'-CATAGCGTAAAAGGAGCAACA-3'
AATTTTGTAATCCAGAGGTTGATTGTCGAGCGGCCGCCACTGTGCTGGATATCAACCACTTTGTACAAGA
AAGCTGGGTCTAGATATCTCGAGTGCGGCCGCTTAATTCTCTCCATGGTCTTCTTCCACCCAAGCTACAA
TTTTCCCTTCCCATCCAGGGATGGCATCATCATCATGGAAAATCTCCTCTTTGACAGTGCCAAACTCAGG
ATCCAGTGCTTTGAAGTGATACCGGTGATTTCCTTCCCGATCAATAGCTGCTTTAAAATCCTTTAACGTC
ACCTCCTCCAACCTCTTTGGTATATTGACCATGAAGGGCGTAAGTGACCGGTCAGTGAAATAGAGCACTT
TAGTACAGGTGCTGCTGACAGTTGGAGAGGCCTGTGAGTGAGGCAACTTTGAGTTAGGGGGCCAGGACTC
CCGGTATTCACTACCTACTTGAGTTCTGGGTGACTTGACCCGAACCTTTCTTTCTTGTTTCTTCTGCGTC
TCCATAACATGCAGGCGCTCCATGAGGCTAGAAATGCCCTGCTCCAAGCTGTCAATAGTGTGGTGCTGAG
GATCGTGGCCACTGAAGCTGTTGCGCAGGCTGCGGAGAGCATCTCGAACAAGCTGCAGGTCGCTGGTCCC
TCTGTTGCTGACTGAAGTAGCTCCTTTTCCTGCCG
